>Addgene plasmid #204603 | pBV58 | addgene full sequence | sequence record 403443 | Addgene NGS Result
TCGCGCGTTTCGGTGATGACGGTGAAAACCTCTGACACATGCAGCTCCCGGAGACGGTCACAGCTTGTCT
GTAAGCGGATGCCGGGAGCAGACAAGCCCGTCAGGGCGCGTCAGCGGGTGTTGGCGGGTGTCGGGGCTGG
CTTAACTATGCGGCATCAGAGCAGATTGTACTGAGAGTGCACCATATGCGGTGTGAAATACCGCACAGAT
GCGTAAGGAGAAAATACCGCATCAGGCGCCATTCGCCATTCAGGCTGCGCAACTGTTGGGAAGGGCGATC
GGTGCGGGCCTCTTCGCTATTACGCCAGCTGGCGAAAGGGGGATGTGCTGCAAGGCGATTAAGTTGGGTA
ACGCCAGGGTTTTCCCAGTCACGACGTTGTAAAACGACGGCCAGTGAATTCGAGCTCGGTACCATTTGGC
TGAAAGACCAGATGTCCAAGAAGAATTATACCAAGAACAAATGCGCGTCTTGAACAACGATACCAAGGAA
TTGACTTACGATGACCTACAAAACATGCCTCTATTGAACCAAATGATCAAGGAAACTTTGAGATTGCACC
ACCCATTGCACTCTTTGTTCCGTAAAGTCATGAGAGATGTCGCTATTCCAAACACTTCCTACGTTGTCCC
AAGGGACTACCACGTTCTAGTCTCCCCAGGTTACACTCACTTGCAAGAAGAATTCTTCCCTAAGCCAAAT
GAATTCAACATCCACCGTTGGGACGGTGATGCTGCTTCTTCCAGTGCTGCTGGTGGTGACGAAGTTGATT
ACGGTTTCGGTGCTATCTCCAAGGGTGTTTCCTCTCCATACTTGCCATTCGGTGGTGGTAGACACAGATG
TATCGGTGAATTGTTCGCTTACTGTCAATTGGGTGTGTTGATGTCCATTTTCATCAGAACCATGAAATGG
CGTTACCCAACTGAAGGTGAAACTGTCCCACCATCTGACTTCACCTCCATGGTCACCCTACCAACTGCCC
CTGCTAAGATCTACTGGGAAAAGAGACATCAAGAACAAAAGTACCACTATAGAACGCGGCCGCCAGCTGA
AGCTTCGTACGCTGCAGGTCGACGGATCCCCGGGTTAATTAATGCCGGTGCTGGTGCTGGTGCTGGTGCC
GGTAAAGAAAAGAGTGCTTGCCCAAAAGACCCTGCTAAACCTCCTGCCAAGGCTCAAGTTGTAGGATGGC
CACCTGTTAGATCATACAGAAAGAATGTCATGGTTTCTTGTCAAAAGTCTTCAGGTGGACCAGAAGCTGC
AGCCTTTGTTAAAGTATCTATGGATGGTGCCCCATATTTGAGAAAGATTGACTTAAGGATGTACAAGGGT
GCTGGAGCAGGCGCCAAAGAAAAATCTGCCTGTCCAAAAGATCCTGCAAAGCCACCTGCTAAAGCACAAG
TCGTGGGTTGGCCTCCTGTTAGAAGTTATAGAAAGAATGTGATGGTTTCTTGCCAAAAATCTAGTGGCGG
TCCTGAAGCCGCAGCCTTCGTCAAAGTATCTATGGACGGCGCTCCTTATTTGCGTAAGATAGACTTGCGT
ATGTATAAAGGTGCCGGAGCTGGCGCAGGTGCTAAGGAAAAATCTGCGTGTCCAAAGGACCCTGCAAAAC
CACCAGCCAAGGCACAAGTTGTAGGTTGGCCCCCTGTAAGATCCTATAGAAAGAATGTTATGGTTTCTTG
CCAAAAATCTTCTGGAGGCCCTGAAGCAGCTGCATTTGTTAAAGTTAGTATGGACGGTGCTCCTTACTTG
AGAAAAATAGACTTGAGAATGTATAAAAGATCTATGGATTATAAAGATCATGATGGTGACTACAAGGACC
ACGACATTGATTACAAGGATGATGACGACAAAATGGACTACAAGGACGACGACGACAAGTTGGATTATAA
AGATGATGATGATAAATAAGCTCAGTGCTGAGGCGCGCCACTTCTAAATAAGCGAATTTCTTATGATTTA
TGATTTTTATTATTAAATAAGTTATAAAAAAAATAAGTGTATACAAATTTTAAAGTGACTCTTAGGTTTT
AAAACGAAAATTCTTATTCTTGAGTAACTCTTTCCTGTAGGTCAGGTTGCTTTCTCAGGTATAGTATGAG
GTCGCTCTTATTGACCACACCTCTACCGGCAGATCCGCTAGGGATAACAGGGTAATATAGATCTGTTTAG
CTTGCCTCGTCCCCGCCGGGTCACCCGGCCAGCGACATGGAGGCCCAGAATACCCTCCTTGACAGTCTTG
ACGTGCGCAGCTCAGGGGCATGATGTGACTGTCGCCCGTACATTTAGCCCATACATCCCCATGTATAATC
ATTTGCATCCATACATTTTGATGGCCGCACGGCGCGAAGCAAAAATTACGGCTCCTCGCTGCAGACCTGC
GAGCAGGGAAACGCTCCCCTCACAGACGCGTTGAATTGTCCCCACGCCGCGCCCCTGTAGAGAAATATAA
AAGGTTAGGATTTGCCACTGAGGTTCTTCTTTCATATACTTCCTTTTAAAATCTTGCTAGGATACAGTTC
TCACATCACATCCGAACATAAACAACCATGGCAGAACCAGCCCAAAAAAAGCAAAAACAAACTGTTCAGG
AGCGCAAGGCGTTTATCTCCCGTATCACTAATGAAACTAAAATTCAAATCGCTATTTCGCTGAATGGTGG
TTATATTCAAATAAAAGATTCGATTCTTCCTGCAAAGAAGGATGACGATGTAGCTTCCCAAGCTACTCAG
TCACAGGTCATCGATATTCACACAGGTGTTGGCTTTTTGGATCATATGATCCATGCGTTGGCAAAACACT
CTGGTTGGTCTCTTATTGTTGAATGTATTGGTGACCTGCACATTGACGATCACCATACTACCGAAGATTG
CGGTATCGCATTAGGGCAAGCGTTCAAAGAAGCAATGGGTGCTGTCCGTGGTGTAAAAAGATTCGGTACT
GGGTTCGCACCATTGGATGAGGCGCTATCACGTGCCGTAGTCGATTTATCTAGTAGACCATTTGCTGTAA
TCGACCTTGGATTGAAGAGAGAGATGATTGGTGATTTATCCACTGAAATGATTCCACACTTTTTGGAAAG
TTTCGCGGAGGCGGCCAGAATTACTTTGCATGTTGATTGTCTGAGAGGTTTCAACGATCACCACAGAAGT
GAGAGTGCGTTCAAGGCTTTGGCTGTTGCCATAAGAGAAGCTATTTCTAGCAATGGCACCAATGACGTTC
CCTCAACCAAAGGTGTTTTGATGTGAAGTACTGACAATAAAAAGATTCTTGTTTTCAAGAACTTGTCATT
TGTATAGTTTTTTTATATTGTAGTTGTTCTATTTTAATCAAATGTTAGCGTGATTTATATTTTTTTTCGC
CTCGACATCATCTGCCCAGATGCGAAGTTAAGTGCGCAGAAAGTAATATCATGCGTCAATCGTATGTGAA
TGCTGGTCGCTATACTGCTGTCGATTCGATACTAACGCCGCCATCCAGTTTAAACACATTTTCTTCCAAT
AATCAATGGTCAAAACCTACTTCAAACAATATTGCTGTCTGGCTCGTATACGGGATATACGCTGATTCAT
TAGCCTAATAGTAAGTCATCGTGAATATCAACATGGATATTTCGGCATGACTTAAGCTGGTTGTTTCGTT
TAGAGGGCTTTGCTGCTAAACGAACTATACGATGTCTTCATCCGTATAACTAGCAATGTATGCAGTGCAA
GCATATGACAAAGTTGGTTGATCCCAAAGATTGTTTTAAAAAAATTCATTTTCATGATCAAAATTCAATG
CTTCTTATACTACATTTTTTTCATTTTCATTCATCTTTATTTTGGTGCCATTAACATATAGACTTAAGTT
TCATTTAGCTATTTATATTTATTATAAAATTTAAACCGTGTATACAATACAATATTATTTAACAAATCGA
ACTCTTGTATTATTATCAAACTTTACCTTGGTAAGCCTAAAGAAACACGTTTTTTGCGCCCATGTTGTTT
ATATTTCCAATGCTGTCCCTGCAGGCATGCAAGCTTGGCGTAATCATGGTCATAGCTGTTTCCTGTGTGA
AATTGTTATCCGCTCACAATTCCACACAACATACGAGCCGGAAGCATAAAGTGTAAAGCCTGGGGTGCCT
AATGAGTGAGCTAACTCACATTAATTGCGTTGCGCTCACTGCCCGCTTTCCAGTCGGGAAACCTGTCGTG
CCAGCTGCATTAATGAATCGGCCAACGCGCGGGGAGAGGCGGTTTGCGTATTGGGCGCTCTTCCGCTTCC
TCGCTCACTGACTCGCTGCGCTCGGTCGTTCGGCTGCGGCGAGCGGTATCAGCTCACTCAAAGGCGGTAA
TACGGTTATCCACAGAATCAGGGGATAACGCAGGAAAGAACATGTGAGCAAAAGGCCAGCAAAAGGCCAG
GAACCGTAAAAAGGCCGCGTTGCTGGCGTTTTTCCATAGGCTCCGCCCCCCTGACGAGCATCACAAAAAT
CGACGCTCAAGTCAGAGGTGGCGAAACCCGACAGGACTATAAAGATACCAGGCGTTTCCCCCTGGAAGCT
CCCTCGTGCGCTCTCCTGTTCCGACCCTGCCGCTTACCGGATACCTGTCCGCCTTTCTCCCTTCGGGAAG
CGTGGCGCTTTCTCATAGCTCACGCTGTAGGTATCTCAGTTCGGTGTAGGTCGTTCGCTCCAAGCTGGGC
TGTGTGCACGAACCCCCCGTTCAGCCCGACCGCTGCGCCTTATCCGGTAACTATCGTCTTGAGTCCAACC
CGGTAAGACACGACTTATCGCCACTGGCAGCAGCCACTGGTAACAGGATTAGCAGAGCGAGGTATGTAGG
CGGTGCTACAGAGTTCTTGAAGTGGTGGCCTAACTACGGCTACACTAGAAGAACAGTATTTGGTATCTGC
GCTCTGCTGAAGCCAGTTACCTTCGGAAAAAGAGTTGGTAGCTCTTGATCCGGCAAACAAACCACCGCTG
GTAGCGGTGGTTTTTTTGTTTGCAAGCAGCAGATTACGCGCAGAAAAAAAGGATCTCAAGAAGATCCTTT
GATCTTTTCTACGGGGTCTGACGCTCAGTGGAACGAAAACTCACGTTAAGGGATTTTGGTCATGAGATTA
TCAAAAAGGATCTTCACCTAGATCCTTTTAAATTAAAAATGAAGTTTTAAATCAATCTAAAGTATATATG
AGTAAACTTGGTCTGACAGTTACCAATGCTTAATCAGTGAGGCACCTATCTCAGCGATCTGTCTATTTCG
TTCATCCATAGTTGCCTGACTCCCCGTCGTGTAGATAACTACGATACGGGAGGGCTTACCATCTGGCCCC
AGTGCTGCAATGATACCGCGAGACCCACGCTCACCGGCTCCAGATTTATCAGCAATAAACCAGCCAGCCG
GAAGGGCCGAGCGCAGAAGTGGTCCTGCAACTTTATCCGCCTCCATCCAGTCTATTAATTGTTGCCGGGA
AGCTAGAGTAAGTAGTTCGCCAGTTAATAGTTTGCGCAACGTTGTTGCCATTGCTACAGGCATCGTGGTG
TCACGCTCGTCGTTTGGTATGGCTTCATTCAGCTCCGGTTCCCAACGATCAAGGCGAGTTACATGATCCC
CCATGTTGTGCAAAAAAGCGGTTAGCTCCTTCGGTCCTCCGATCGTTGTCAGAAGTAAGTTGGCCGCAGT
GTTATCACTCATGGTTATGGCAGCACTGCATAATTCTCTTACTGTCATGCCATCCGTAAGATGCTTTTCT
GTGACTGGTGAGTACTCAACCAAGTCATTCTGAGAATAGTGTATGCGGCGACCGAGTTGCTCTTGCCCGG
CGTCAATACGGGATAATACCGCGCCACATAGCAGAACTTTAAAAGTGCTCATCATTGGAAAACGTTCTTC
GGGGCGAAAACTCTCAAGGATCTTACCGCTGTTGAGATCCAGTTCGATGTAACCCACTCGTGCACCCAAC
TGATCTTCAGCATCTTTTACTTTCACCAGCGTTTCTGGGTGAGCAAAAACAGGAAGGCAAAATGCCGCAA
AAAAGGGAATAAGGGCGACACGGAAATGTTGAATACTCATACTCTTCCTTTTTCAATATTATTGAAGCAT
TTATCAGGGTTATTGTCTCATGAGCGGATACATATTTGAATGTATTTAGAAAAATAAACAAATAGGGGTT
CCGCGCACATTTCCCCGAAAAGTGCCACCTGACGTCTAAGAAACCATTATTATCATGACATTAACCTATA
AAAATAGGCGTATCACGAGGCCCTTTCGTC
Features (pLannotate 1.2.2; 20 found; start..end, strand, type, name):
    137..236     +  misc_feature   bom (fragment): basis of mobility region from pBR322
    242..399     -  CDS            lacZα (fragment): LacZα fragment of β-galactosidase; lacZ fragment
    413..1024    +  CDS            ERG11 (fragment): CP51_CANGA - Also known as CYP51. Experimental evidence at protein level: Swiss-Prot protein existence level 1. Catalyzes C14-demethylation of lanosterol which is critical for ergosterol biosynthesis. It transforms lanosterol into 4,4'- dimethyl cholesta-8,14,24-triene-3-beta-ol (By similarity). From Candida glabrata (strain ATCC 2001 / CBS 138 / JCM 3761 / NBRC 0622 / NRRL Y-65) (Yeast) (Torulopsis glabrata).
   1343..1549    +  CDS            IAA17 (fragment): IAA17_ARATH - Also known as AXR3. Experimental evidence at protein level: Swiss-Prot protein existence level 1. Aux/IAA proteins are short-lived transcriptional factors that function as repressors of early auxin response genes at low auxin concentrations. Repression is thought to result from the interaction with auxin response factors (ARFs), proteins that bind to the auxin- responsive promoter element (AuxRE). Formation of heterodimers with ARF proteins may alter their ability to modulate early auxin response genes expression. From Arabidopsis thaliana (Mouse-ear cress).
   1574..1798    +  CDS            IAA14 (fragment): IAA14_ARATH - Also known as SLR1. Experimental evidence at protein level: Swiss-Prot protein existence level 1. Aux/IAA proteins are short-lived transcriptional factors that function as repressors of early auxin response genes at low auxin concentrations. Repression is thought to result from the interaction with auxin response factors (ARFs), proteins that bind to the auxin- responsive promoter element (AuxRE). Formation of heterodimers with ARF proteins may alter their ability to modulate early auxin response genes expression. From Arabidopsis thaliana (Mouse-ear cress).
   1829..1845    +  CDS            2xFLAG (fragment): two tandem FLAG® epitope tags
   1859..1879    +  CDS            FLAG (fragment): FLAG® epitope tag, followed by an enterokinase cleavage site
   1942..2129    +  terminator     ADH1 terminator: S. cerevisiae ADH1; transcription terminator for the S. cerevisiae alcohol dehydrogenase 1 (ADH1) gene
   2204..2547    +  promoter       TEF promoter: Ashbya gossypii TEF promoter
   2590..3243    +  CDS            HIS3: HIS7_YEAST - Experimental evidence at protein level: Swiss-Prot protein existence level 1. From Saccharomyces cerevisiae (strain ATCC 204508 / S288c) (Baker's yeast).
   3250..3447    +  terminator     TEF terminator: Ashbya gossypii TEF terminator
   4008..4026    +  misc_feature   MCS (fragment): pUC18/19 multiple cloning site
   4063..4079    -  protein_bind   lac operator: The lac repressor binds to the lac operator to inhibit transcription in E. coli. This inhibition can be relieved by adding lactose or isopropyl-β-D-thiogalactopyranoside (IPTG). lac repressor encoded by lacI
   4087..4117    -  promoter       lac promoter: promoter for the E. coli lac operon
   4132..4153    -  protein_bind   CAP binding site: CAP binding activates transcription in the presence of cAMP. E. coli catabolite activator protein
   4166..4258    -  CDS            lacI (fragment): lac repressor; lacI; The lac repressor binds to the lac operator to inhibit transcription in E. coli. This inhibition can be relieved by adding lactose or isopropyl-β-D-thiogalactopyranoside (IPTG).
   4441..5029    -  rep_origin     ori: high-copy-number ColE1/pMB1/pBR322/pUC origin of replication
   5200..6060    -  CDS            AmpR: β-lactamase; bla; confers resistance to ampicillin, carbenicillin, and related antibiotics
   6061..6165    -  promoter       AmpR promoter: bla
   6260..35      +  CDS            rop (fragment) (across the origin): Rop protein, which maintains plasmids at low copy number; rop
