[The description below was written by a language model from this plasmid's Addgene catalogue record and pLannotate feature annotations shown in this document.]
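Description:
pBV58 is a pUC19-based plasmid (about 6.3 kb) that carries a C-terminal tagging cassette for the Candida glabrata ERG11 gene, which encodes the lanosterol 14-alpha-demethylase of ergosterol biosynthesis. It is maintained in E. coli through the high-copy pUC/ColE1 origin and selected with ampicillin via the beta-lactamase gene. Remnants of the pUC19 lacZα/lac promoter region flank the insert, which was assembled by Gibson cloning. Although catalogued as a bacterial expression vector, the annotated parts indicate that bacteria serve only for propagation. No yeast origin of replication or centromere is annotated.

The insert begins with a fragment of the ERG11 coding sequence, not the full gene, and no promoter is annotated upstream of it. This is followed by sequences matching Arabidopsis Aux/IAA proteins (annotated as IAA17 and IAA14 fragments). These correspond to the repeated mini auxin-inducible degron described in the record as 3X minidegron. FLAG epitope repeats come next; the record describes 5X FLAG, though only some copies are annotated. The S. cerevisiae ADH1 terminator closes the fusion. Downstream is the HIS3MX6 marker, a HIS3 coding sequence between the Ashbya gossypii TEF promoter and terminator, which allows histidine prototrophy selection in yeast. About 550 bp between the TEF terminator and the pUC polylinker is unannotated; it may be a downstream homology region, but the record does not say.

This layout is consistent with integrating the degron-FLAG-HIS3 cassette at the 3′ end of chromosomal ERG11. The tagged Erg11 could then be detected by FLAG and depleted on auxin addition in a strain supplying a compatible TIR1 receptor, which this plasmid does not encode.
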