Addgene plasmid #204603: pBV58
Purpose: ERG11-3X Minidegron-5X FLAG-HIS3MX6
Depositing lab: Scott Moye-Rowley. Depositing organization: University of Iowa.
Backbone
  Vector backbone: pUC19
  Backbone size w/o insert (bp): 2900
  Total vector size (bp): 6262
  Vector type: Bacterial Expression
  Selectable markers: HIS3
Growth in bacteria
  Bacterial resistance: Ampicillin, 100 μg/mL
  Growth temperature: 37°C
  Growth strain: DH5alpha
  Copy number: High Copy
Gene/Insert
  Gene/Insert name: Candida glabrata ERG11
  Entrez Gene: ERG11 (a.k.a. GVI51_E04037, CAGL0E04334g)
  Tag / fusion protein: auxin-inducible degron (C terminal on insert)
  Cloning method: Gibson Cloning
  Sequencing primers: 5′ CAAGGCGATTAAGTTGGGTAAC
Terms and licenses: Academic/Nonprofit Terms; Industry Terms: Not Available to Industry
How to cite: pBV58 was a gift from Scott Moye-Rowley (Addgene plasmid # 204603 ; http://n2t.net/addgene:204603 ; RRID:Addgene_204603)
